Addgene plasmid #217001: pET26b(modified)-Sm-T
Purpose: Expression of Small BiT-Linker-GvpT
Depositing lab: George Lu. Depositing organization: Rice University. Publication: Elucidating the assembly of gas vesicles by systematic protein-protein interaction analysis. Iburg M, Anderson AP, Wong VT, Anton ED, He A, Lu GJ. EMBO J. 2024 Oct;43(19):4156-4172. doi: 10.1038/s44318-024-00178-2. Epub 2024 Sep 3. PubMed 39227754.
Backbone
  Vector backbone: pET26b
  Vector type: Bacterial Expression
Growth in bacteria
  Bacterial resistance: Kanamycin, 50 μg/mL
  Growth temperature: 30°C
  Growth strain: DH5alpha
  Copy number: Low Copy
Gene/Insert
  Gene/Insert name: Small BiT-Linker-GvpT
  Species: Synthetic; Priestia megaterium
  Tag / fusion protein: Split Nanoluciferase SmallBiT (N terminal on insert)
  Cloning method: Gibson Cloning
Terms and licenses: Academic/Nonprofit Terms; Industry Terms: Not Available to Industry
Depositor comments: Please visit https://www.biorxiv.org/content/10.1101/2023.07.23.550228v1 for bioRxiv preprint.
How to cite: pET26b(modified)-Sm-T was a gift from George Lu (Addgene plasmid # 217001 ; http://n2t.net/addgene:217001 ; RRID:Addgene_217001)
