[The description below was written by a language model from this plasmid's Addgene catalogue record and pLannotate feature annotations shown in this document.]
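Description:
pET26b(modified)-Sm-T is a bacterial expression plasmid built on a modified pET26b backbone for producing the gas vesicle protein GvpT from Priestia megaterium, fused at its N terminus through a synthetic linker to Small BiT, the short peptide half of split NanoLuc luciferase. The fusion was assembled by Gibson cloning. The automated annotation of the 6,167 nt sequence does not label the insert itself, but it leaves an unannotated gap of about 1 kb between the ribosome binding site and the T7 terminator, which is where the coding sequence is expected to lie. A short hit to a T7 gene 10-derived solubility tag just upstream of the terminator is only a fragment and is probably residual vector sequence.

Expression follows the standard pET arrangement: a T7 promoter with an adjacent lac operator, the T7 gene 10 ribosome binding site and a T7 terminator, with lacI carried on the plasmid under its own promoter. Transcription therefore needs a host that supplies T7 RNA polymerase and is inducible with IPTG. Selection is by kanamycin (aph(3')-Ia). An f1 origin, the bom site, rop and tetracycline-resistance fragments remain from the parent vector. The "modified" label appears to refer to the replication origin, since the annotation finds a p15A origin rather than the usual pBR322-type one, along with a small RSF fragment. That matches the low copy number recorded and would let the plasmid coexist with a ColE1-type partner plasmid.

According to the associated publication on gas vesicle assembly, the construct belongs to a systematic protein-protein interaction screen. Small BiT-GvpT would be co-expressed with a partner carrying the complementary large luciferase fragment, and restored luminescence would report that the two proteins associate.
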