Features (pLannotate 1.2.2; 18 found; start..end, strand, type, name):
     13..441     +  rep_origin     f1 ori (sequence partly withheld): f1 bacteriophage origin of replication; arrow indicates direction of (+) strand synthesis
    494..551     +  promoter       AmpR promoter (fragment): bla
    560..1375    -  CDS            KanR: aminoglycoside phosphotransferase; aph(3')-Ia; confers resistance to kanamycin in bacteria or G418 (Geneticin®) in eukaryotes
   1497..2042    +  rep_origin     p15A ori: Plasmids containing the medium-copy-number p15A origin of replication can be propagated in E. coli cells that contain a second plasmid with the ColE1 origin.
   2102..2235    +  rep_origin     RSF ori (fragment): Plasmids containing the RSF 1030 origin of replication can be propagated in E. coli cells that contain additional plasmids with compatible origins.
   2240..2379    -  misc_feature   bom: basis of mobility region from pBR322
   2481..2672    -  CDS            rop: Rop protein, which maintains plasmids at low copy number; rop
   2689..3069    +  CDS            YPB1_ECOLX: Protein predicted: Swiss-Prot protein existence level 4. From Escherichia coli.
   3141..3432    -  CDS            TcR (fragment): tetracycline efflux protein; tet; confers resistance to tetracycline
   3447..3468    -  protein_bind   CAP binding site: CAP binding activates transcription in the presence of cAMP. E. coli catabolite activator protein
   3481..4563    -  CDS            lacI: lac repressor; lacI; The lac repressor binds to the lac operator to inhibit transcription in E. coli. This inhibition can be relieved by adding lactose or isopropyl-β-D-thiogalactopyranoside (IPTG).
   4564..4641    -  promoter       lacI promoter: lacI
   4649..4928    -  CDS            TcR (fragment): tetracycline efflux protein; tet; confers resistance to tetracycline
   4950..4968    +  promoter       T7 promoter: promoter for bacteriophage T7 RNA polymerase
   4969..4993    +  protein_bind   lac operator: The lac repressor binds to the lac operator to inhibit transcription in E. coli. This inhibition can be relieved by adding lactose or isopropyl-β-D-thiogalactopyranoside (IPTG). lac repressor encoded by lacI
   5008..5030    +  RBS            RBS: efficient ribosome binding site from bacteriophage T7 gene 10 (Olins and Rangwala, 1989)
   6039..6088    +  CDS            SET1 (fragment): solubility-enhancement tag derived from T7 phage gene 10B
   6096..6143    +  terminator     T7 terminator: transcription terminator for bacteriophage T7 RNA polymerase
>Addgene plasmid #217001 | pET26b(modified)-Sm-T | addgene full sequence | sequence record 445876 | Addgene NGS Result
TTGGCGAATGGG
[124 nt withheld, positions 13-136]
C
[91 nt withheld, positions 138-228]
A
[49 nt withheld, positions 230-278]
CCTTTGACGTTGGAGTCCACGTTCTTT
[37 nt withheld, positions 306-342]
ACCCTATCTCGGTCTATTCTTTTGATTTATAAGGGATTTTGCCGATTTCGGCCTATTGGTTAAAAAATGA
GCTGATTTAACAAAAATTTAACGCGAATTTTAACAAAATATTAACGCTTACAATTTAGGTGGCACTTTTC
GGGGAAATGTGCGCGGAACCCCTATTTGTTTATTTTTCTAAATACATTCAAATATGTATCCGCTCATGAA
TTAATTCTTAGAAAAACTCATCGAGCATCAAATGAAACTGCAATTTATTCATATCAGGATTATCAATACC
ATATTTTTGAAAAAGCCGTTTCTGTAATGAAGGAGAAAACTCACCGAGGCAGTTCCATAGGATGGCAAGA
TCCTGGTATCGGTCTGCGATTCCGACTCGTCCAACATCAATACAACCTATTAATTTCCCCTCGTCAAAAA
TAAGGTTATCAAGTGAGAAATCACCATGAGTGACGACTGAATCCGGTGAGAATGGCAAAAGTTTATGCAT
TTCTTTCCAGACTTGTTCAACAGGCCAGCCATTACGCTCGTCATCAAAATCACTCGCATCAACCAAACCG
TTATTCATTCGTGATTGCGCCTGAGCGAGACGAAATACGCGATCGCTGTTAAAAGGACAATTACAAACAG
GAATCGAATGCAACCGGCGCAGGAACACTGCCAGCGCATCAACAATATTTTCACCTGAATCAGGATATTC
TTCTAATACCTGGAATGCTGTTTTCCCGGGGATCGCAGTGGTGAGTAACCATGCATCATCAGGAGTACGG
ATAAAATGCTTGATGGTCGGAAGAGGCATAAATTCCGTCAGCCAGTTTAGTCTGACCATCTCATCTGTAA
CATCATTGGCAACGCTACCTTTGCCATGTTTCAGAAACAACTCTGGCGCATCGGGCTTCCCATACAATCG
ATAGATTGTCGCACCTGATTGCCCGACATTATCGCGAGCCCATTTATACCCATATAAATCAGCATCCATG
TTGGAATTTAATCGCGGCCTAGAGCAAGACGTTTCCCGTTGAATATGGCTCATAACACCCCTTGTATTAC
TGTTTATGTAAGCAGACAGTTTTATTGTTCATGACCAAAATCCCTTAACGTGAGTTTTCGTTCCACTGAG
CGTCAGACCCCGTAGAAAAGATCAAAGGATCTTCTTGAGATCGTTTTGGTCTGCGCGTAATCTCTTGCTC
TGAAAACGAAAAAACCGACTTGCAGGGCGGTTTTTCGAAGGTTCTCTGAACTACCAACTCTTTGAACCGA
GGTAACTGGCTTGGAGGAGCGCAGTCACCAAAACTTGTCCTTTCAGTTTAGCCTTAACCGGCGCATGACT
TCAAGACTAACTCCTCTAAATCAATTACCAGTGGCTGCTGCCAGTGGTGCTTTTGCATGTCTTTCCGGGT
TGGACTCAAGACGATAGTTACCGGATAAGGCGCAGCGGTCGGACTGAACGGGGGGTTCGTGCATACAGTC
CAGCTTGGAGCGAACTGCCTACCCGGAACTGAGTGTCAGGCGTGGAATGAGACAAACGCGGCCATAACAG
CGGAATGACACCGGTAAACCGAAAGGCAGGAACAGGAGAGCGCACGAGGGAGCCGCCAGGGGGAAACGCC
TGGTATCTTTATAGTCCTGTCGGGTTTCGCCACCACTGATTTGAGCGTCAGATTTCGTGATGCTTGTCAG
GGGGGCGGAGCCTATGGAAAAACGTATGGAAAAACGCCAGCAACGCGGCCTTTTTACGGTTCCTGGCCTT
TTGCTGGCCTTTTGCTCACATGTTCTTTCCTGCGTTATCCCCTGATTCTGTGGATAACCGTATTACCGCC
TTTGAGTGAGCTGATACCGCTCGCCGCAGCCGAACGACCGAGCGCAGCGAGTCAGTGAGCGAGGAAGCGG
AAGAGCGCCTGATGCGGTATTTTCTCCTTACGCATCTGTGCGGTATTTCACACCGCAATGGTGCACTCTC
AGTACAATCTGCTCTGATGCCGCATAGTTAAGCCAGTATACACTCCGCTATCGCTACGTGACTGGGTCAT
GGCTGCGCCCCGACACCCGCCAACACCCGCTGACGCGCCCTGACGGGCTTGTCTGCTCCCGGCATCCGCT
TACAGACAAGCTGTGACCGTCTCCGGGAGCTGCATGTGTCAGAGGTTTTCACCGTCATCACCGAAACGCG
CGAGGCAGCTGCGGTAAAGCTCATCAGCGTGGTCGTGAAGCGATTCACAGATGTCTGCCTGTTCATCCGC
GTCCAGCTCGTTGAGTTTCTCCAGAAGCGTTAATGTCTGGCTTCTGATAAAGCGGGCCATGTTAAGGGCG
GTTTTTTCCTGTTTGGTCACTGATGCCTCCGTGTAAGGGGGATTTCTGTTCATGGGGGTAATGATACCGA
TGAAACGAGAGAGGATGCTCACGATACGGGTTACTGATGATGAACATGCCCGGTTACTGGAACGTTGTGA
GGGTAAACAACTGGCGGTATGGATGCGGCGGGACCAGAGAAAAATCACTCAGGGTCAATGCCAGCGCTTC
GTTAATACAGATGTAGGTGTTCCACAGGGTAGCCAGCAGCATCCTGCGATGCAGATCCGGAACATAATGG
TGCAGGGCGCTGACTTCCGCGTTTCCAGACTTTACGAAACACGGAAACCGAAGACCATTCATGTTGTTGC
TCAGGTCGCAGACGTTTTGCAGCAGCAGTCGCTTCACGTTCGCTCGCGTATCGGTGATTCATTCTGCTAA
CCAGTAAGGCAACCCCGCCAGCCTAGCCGGGTCCTCAACGACAGGAGCACGATCATGCGCACCCGTGGGG
CCGCCATGCCGGCGATAATGGCCTGCTTCTCGCCGAAACGTTTGGTGGCGGGACCAGTGACGAAGGCTTG
AGCGAGGGCGTGCAAGATTCCGAATACCGCAAGCGACAGGCCGATCATCGTCGCGCTCCAGCGAAAGCGG
TCCTCGCCGAAAATGACCCAGAGCGCTGCCGGCACCTGTCCTACGAGTTGCATGATAAAGAAGACAGTCA
TAAGTGCGGCGACGATAGTCATGCCCCGCGCCCACCGGAAGGAGCTGACTGGGTTGAAGGCTCTCAAGGG
CATCGGTCGAGATCCCGGTGCCTAATGAGTGAGCTAACTTACATTAATTGCGTTGCGCTCACTGCCCGCT
TTCCAGTCGGGAAACCTGTCGTGCCAGCTGCATTAATGAATCGGCCAACGCGCGGGGAGAGGCGGTTTGC
GTATTGGGCGCCAGGGTGGTTTTTCTTTTCACCAGTGAGACGGGCAACAGCTGATTGCCCTTCACCGCCT
GGCCCTGAGAGAGTTGCAGCAAGCGGTCCACGCTGGTTTGCCCCAGCAGGCGAAAATCCTGTTTGATGGT
GGTTAACGGCGGGATATAACATGAGCTGTCTTCGGTATCGTCGTATCCCACTACCGAGATATCCGCACCA
ACGCGCAGCCCGGACTCGGTAATGGCGCGCATTGCGCCCAGCGCCATCTGATCGTTGGCAACCAGCATCG
CAGTGGGAACGATGCCCTCATTCAGCATTTGCATGGTTTGTTGAAAACCGGACATGGCACTCCAGTCGCC
TTCCCGTTCCGCTATCGGCTGAATTTGATTGCGAGTGAGATATTTATGCCAGCCAGCCAGACGCAGACGC
GCCGAGACAGAACTTAATGGGCCCGCTAACAGCGCGATTTGCTGGTGACCCAATGCGACCAGATGCTCCA
CGCCCAGTCGCGTACCGTCTTCATGGGAGAAAATAATACTGTTGATGGGTGTCTGGTCAGAGACATCAAG
AAATAACGCCGGAACATTAGTGCAGGCAGCTTCCACAGCAATGGCATCCTGGTCATCCAGCGGATAGTTA
ATGATCAGCCCACTGACGCGTTGCGCGAGAAGATTGTGCACCGCCGCTTTACAGGCTTCGACGCCGCTTC
GTTCTACCATCGACACCACCACGCTGGCACCCAGTTGATCGGCGCGAGATTTAATCGCCGCGACAATTTG
CGACGGCGCGTGCAGGGCCAGACTGGAGGTGGCAACGCCAATCAGCAACGACTGTTTGCCCGCCAGTTGT
TGTGCCACGCGGTTGGGAATGTAATTCAGCTCCGCCATCGCCGCTTCCACTTTTTCCCGCGTTTTCGCAG
AAACGTGGCTGGCCTGGTTCACCACGCGGGAAACGGTCTGATAAGAGACACCGGCATACTCTGCGACATC
GTATAACGTTACTGGTTTCACATTCACCACCCTGAATTGACTCTCTTCCGGGCGCTATCATGCCATACCG
CGAAAGGTTTTGCGCCATTCGATGGTGTCCGGGATCTCGACGCTCTCCCTTATGCGACTCCTGCATTAGG
AAGCAGCCCAGTAGTAGGTTGAGGCCGTTGAGCACCGCCGCCGCAAGGAATGGTGCATGCAAGGAGATGG
CGCCCAACAGTCCCCCGGCCACGGGGCCTGCCACCATACCCACGCCGAAACAAGCGCTCATGAGCCCGAA
GTGGCGAGCCCGATCTTCCCCATCGGTGATGTCGGCGATATAGGCGCCAGCAACCGCACCTGTGGCGCCG
GTGATGCCGGCCACGATGCGTCCGGCGTAGAGGATCGAGATCTCGATCCCGCGAAATTAATACGACTCAC
TATAGGGGAATTGTGAGCGGATAACAATTCCCCTCTAGAAATAATTTTGTTTAACTTTAAGAAGGAGATA
TACATATGGTGACCGGCTACCGGCTGTTCGAGGAGATTCTGGTTTCTCAAGGCAGTTCAGGTGGTGGCGG
GAGCGGAGGTGGAGGCTCGAGCGGTGCAACTGAAACAAAATTAGATAACACACAGGCAGAAAACAAGGAA
AATAAAAATGCGGAAAACGGTTCAAAAGAAAAGAACGGTTCAAAAGCAAGCAAAACAACAAGCAGCGGGC
CAATCAAACGAGCGGTAGCAGGAGGCATCATCGGTGCAACGATTGGATATGTATCGACTCCTGAAAATCG
AAAAAGTCTCCTTGACCGCATTGATACAGACGAATTAAAAAGCAAAGCATCTGATTTAGGAACAAAGGTA
AAAGAAAAATCAAAAAGCAGCGTGGCCAGCCTGAAAACATCTGCGGGAAGCTTGTTTAAAAAAGATAAAG
ATAAATCAAAAGATGATGAAGAAAACGTAAATTCTTCTAGTAGCGAAACAGAAGACGATAACGTTCAAGA
GTACGACGAGTTAAAAGAAGAAAATCAAACTCTTCAAGATCGCTTATCACAGCTTGAAGAAAAAATGAAC
ATGCTTGTTGAGCTTAGCCTCAATAAAAATCAAGACGAAGAAGCGGAAGATACAGATTCCGACGAAGAAG
AGAACGATGAGAACGATGAAAACGATGAAAACGAGCAGGACGATGAAAACGAAGAAGAAACATCTAAGCC
ACGTAAAAAGGATAAAAAAGAAGCTGAGGAAGAAGAAAGTGAAAGTGACGAAGACAGCGAGGAAGAAGAG
GAAGATTCTCGCTCAAACAAAAAAAATAAAAAAGTAAAAACAGAAGAAGAAGACGAAGATGAAAGCGAAG
AAGAAAAAAAGGAAGCGAAACCAAAAAAGTCAACAGCTAAAAAATCAAAAAATACAAAAGCAAAGAAAAA
CACGGACGAAGAAGATGATGAAGCAACATCTCTTTCTAGTGAAGACGATACAACAGCCTAAGGCTGTTTT
GGCGGATGAGAGAAGATTGAGATCCGGCTGCTAACAAAGCCCGAAAGGAAGCTGAGTTGGCTGCTGCCAC
CGCTGAGCAATAACTAGCATAACCCCTTGGGGCCTCTAAACGGGTCTTGAGGGGTTTTTTGCTGAAAGGA
GGAACTATATCCGGA
